LOCUS       Exported 11418 bp ds-DNA circular SYN 15-SEP-2015
DEFINITION  synthetic circular DNA
ACCESSION   .
VERSION     .
KEYWORDS    pHR_pGK_antiHer2_Gal4VP64_cN_D5.8
SOURCE      synthetic DNA construct
  ORGANISM  synthetic DNA construct
REFERENCE   1 (bases 1 to 11418)
  AUTHORS   .
  TITLE     Direct Submission
  JOURNAL   Exported Tuesday, Feb 28, 2017 from SnapGene 3.3.3
            http://www.snapgene.com
FEATURES             Location/Qualifiers
     source          1..11418
                     /organism="synthetic DNA construct"
                     /mol_type="other DNA"
     misc_feature    96..7517
                     /label=match to pHR-CMVLacZ
                     /note="match to pHR-CMVLacZ"
     primer_bind     complement(320..337)
                     /label=SP6
                     /note="SP6"
     CDS             1231..2091
                     /codon_start=1
                     /label=bla (AmpR)
                     /note="bla"
                     /translation="MSIQHFRVALIPFFAAFCLPVFAHPETLVKVKDAEDQLGARVGYI
                     ELDLNSGKILESFRPEERFPMMSTFKVLLCGAVLSRIDAGQEQLGRRIHYSQNDLVEYS
                     PVTEKHLTDGMTVRELCSAAITMSDNTAANLLLTTIGGPKELTAFLHNMGDHVTRLDRW
                     EPELNEAIPNDERDTTMPVAMATTLRKLLTGELLTLASRQQLIDWMEADKVAGPLLRSA
                     LPAGWFIADKSGAGERGSRGIIAALGPDGKPSRIVVIYTTGSQATMDERNRQIAEIGAS
                     LIKHW"
     CDS             1429..2088
                     /label=AmpR
                     /note="AmpR"
     rep_origin      2186..2868
                     /label=ColE1 origin
                     /note="ColE1 origin"
     promoter        3084..3410
                     /label=SV40 - Invitrogen
                     /note="SV40 - Invitrogen promoter"
     promoter        3229..3425
                     /label=SV40 early promoter
                     /note="SV40 early promoter"
     polyA_site      5105..5123
                     /label=SV40 pA
                     /note="SV40 pA"
     polyA_signal    complement(5138..5329)
                     /label=SV40 late polyA
                     /note="SV40 late polyA"
     polyA_site      5199..5330
                     /label=SV40 early poly A
                     /note="SV40 early poly A"
     polyA_site      5199..5329
                     /label=SV40 early poly
     A               (2)
                     /note="SV40 early poly A"
     repeat_region   7518..7697
                     /label=cPPT
                     /note="cPPT"
     primer_bind     7577..7598
                     /note="QB2741"
     primer_bind     7673..7696
                     /note="cPPT_5'seq"
     promoter        7721..8220
                     /note="PGK promoter"
                     /note="mouse phosphoglycerate kinase 1 promoter"
     misc_feature    8163..8181
                     /note="QB0571"
     misc_feature    8239..8242
                     /label=Part A
                     /note="Part A"
     misc_feature    complement(8247..8253)
                     /label=AarI(1)
                     /note="AarI"
     CDS             8274..9122
                     /codon_start=1
                     /note="Her2scFv_humAb4D5"
                     /translation="MALPVTALLLPLALLLHAARPEQKLISEEDLDIQMTQSPSSLSAS
                     VGDRVTITCRASQDVNTAVAWYQQKPGKAPKLLIYSASFLYSGVPSRFSGSRSGTDFTL
                     TISSLQPEDFATYYCQQHYTTPPTFGQGTKVEIKRTGSTSGSGKPGSGEGSEVQLVESG
                     GGLVQPGGSLRLSCAASGFNIKDTYIHWVRQAPGKGLEWVARIYPTNGYTRYADSVKGR
                     FTISADTSKNTAYLQMNSLRAEDTAVYYCSRWGGDGFYAMDVWGQGTLVTVSSGSILDY
                     SF"
     CDS             9123..10718
                     /note="Notch"
     CDS             9123..10082
                     /codon_start=1
                     /note="NL domains through cytoplasmic"
                     /translation="TGGAGRDIPPPQIEEACELPECQVDAGNKVCNLQCNNHACGWDGG
                     DCSLNFNDPWKNCTQSLQCWKYFSDGHCDSQCNSAGCLFDGFDCQLTEGQCNPLYDQYC
                     KDHFSDGHCDQGCNSAECEWDGLDCAEHVPERLAAGTLVLVVLLPPDQLRNNSFHFLRE
                     LSHVLHTNVVFKRDAQGQQMIFPYYGHEEELRKHPIKRSTVGWATSSLLPGTSGGRQRR
                     ELDPMDIRGSIVYLEIDNRQCVQSSSQCFQSATDVAAFLGALASLGSLNIPYKIEAVKS
                     EPVEPPLPSQLHLMYVAAAAFVLLFFVGCGVLLSRKRRR"
     misc_feature    10083..10718
                     /note="Gal4VP64"
     misc_feature    10745..10751
                     /label=AarI
                     /note="AarI"
     misc_feature    10756..10759
                     /label=Part D
                     /note="Part D"
     misc_feature    10791..10798
                     /label=SbfI
                     /note="SbfI"
     enhancer        10827..11418
                     /label=WPRE
                     /note="WPRE"
     misc_feature    complement(10850..10873)
                     /label=cw11
                     /note="cw11"
     primer_bind     10881..10901
                     /label=QB0112 WPRE-R binding site
                     /note="QB0112 WPRE-R binding site"
ORIGIN
        1 cgataccgtc gaccaaggca gctgtagatc ttagccactt tttaaaagaa aaggggggac
       61 tggaagggct aattcactcc caacgaagac aagatctgct ttttgcttgt actgggtctc
      121 tctggttaga ccagatctga gcctgggagc tctctggcta actagggaac ccactgctta
      181 agcctcaata aagcttgcct tgagtgcttc aagtagtgtg tgcccgtctg ttgtgtgact
      241 ctggtaacta gagatccctc agaccctttt agtcagtgtg gaaaatctct agcagcatct
      301 agaattaatt ccgtgtattc tatagtgtca cctaaatcgt atgtgtatga tacataaggt
      361 tatgtattaa ttgtagccgc gttctaacga caatatgtac aagcctaatt gtgtagcatc
      421 tggcttactg aagcagaccc tatcatctct ctcgtaaact gccgtcagag tcggtttggt
      481 tggacgaacc ttctgagttt ctggtaacgc cgtcccgcac ccggaaatgg tcagcgaacc
      541 aatcagcagg gtcatcgcta gccagatcct ctacgccgga cgcatcgtgg ccggcatcac
      601 cggcgccaca ggtgcggttg ctggcgccta tatcgccgac atcaccgatg gggaagatcg
      661 ggctcgccac ttcgggctca tgagcgcttg tttcggcgtg ggtatggtgg caggccccgt
      721 ggccggggga ctgttgggcg ccatctcctt gcatgcacca ttccttgcgg cggcggtgct
      781 caacggcctc aacctactac tgggctgctt cctaatgcag gagtcgcata agggagagcg
      841 tcgaatggtg cactctcagt acaatctagc tctgatgccg catagttaag ccagccccga
      901 cacccgccaa cacccgctga cgcgccctga cgggcttgtc tgctcccggc atccgcttac
      961 agacaagctg tgaccgtctc cgggagctgc atgtgtcaga ggttttcacc gtcatcaccg
     1021 aaacgcgcga gacgaaaggg cctcgtgata cgcctatttt tataggttaa tgtcatgata
     1081 ataatggttt cttagacgtc aggtggcact tttcggggaa atgtgcgcgg aacccctatt
     1141 tgtttatttt tctaaataca ttcaaatatg tatccgctca tgagacaata accctgataa
     1201 atgcttcaat aatattgaaa aaggaagagt atgagtattc aacatttccg tgtcgccctt
     1261 attccctttt ttgcggcatt ttgccttcct gtttttgctc acccagaaac gctggtgaaa
     1321 gtaaaagatg ctgaagatca gttgggtgca cgagtgggtt acatcgaact ggatctcaac
     1381 agcggtaaga tccttgagag ttttcgcccc gaagaacgtt ttccaatgat gagcactttt
     1441 aaagttctgc tatgtggcgc ggtattatcc cgtattgacg ccgggcaaga gcaactcggt
     1501 cgccgcatac actattctca gaatgacttg gttgagtact caccagtcac agaaaagcat
     1561 cttacggatg gcatgacagt aagagaatta tgcagtgctg ccataaccat gagtgataac
     1621 actgcggcca acttacttct gacaacgatc ggaggaccga aggagctaac cgcttttttg
     1681 cacaacatgg gggatcatgt aactcgcctt gatcgttggg aaccggagct gaatgaagcc
     1741 ataccaaacg acgagcgtga caccacgatg cctgtagcaa tggcaacaac gttgcgcaaa
     1801 ctattaactg gcgaactact tactctagct tcccggcaac aattaataga ctggatggag
     1861 gcggataaag ttgcaggacc acttctgcgc tcggcccttc cggctggctg gtttattgct
     1921 gataaatctg gagccggtga gcgtgggtct cgcggtatca ttgcagcact ggggccagat
     1981 ggtaagccct cccgtatcgt agttatctac acgacgggga gtcaggcaac tatggatgaa
     2041 cgaaatagac agatcgctga gataggtgcc tcactgatta agcattggta actgtcagac
     2101 caagtttact catatatact ttagattgat ttaaaacttc atttttaatt taaaaggatc
     2161 taggtgaaga tcctttttga taatctcatg accaaaatcc cttaacgtga gttttcgttc
     2221 cactgagcgt cagaccccgt agaaaagatc aaaggatctt cttgagatcc tttttttctg
     2281 cgcgtaatct gctgcttgca aacaaaaaaa ccaccgctac cagcggtggt ttgtttgccg
     2341 gatcaagagc taccaactct ttttccgaag gtaactggct tcagcagagc gcagatacca
     2401 aatactgtcc ttctagtgta gccgtagtta ggccaccact tcaagaactc tgtagcaccg
     2461 cctacatacc tcgctctgct aatcctgtta ccagtggctg ctgccagtgg cgataagtcg
     2521 tgtcttaccg ggttggactc aagacgatag ttaccggata aggcgcagcg gtcgggctga
     2581 acggggggtt cgtgcacaca gcccagcttg gagcgaacga cctacaccga actgagatac
     2641 ctacagcgtg agctatgaga aagcgccacg cttcccgaag ggagaaaggc ggacaggtat
     2701 ccggtaagcg gcagggtcgg aacaggagag cgcacgaggg agcttccagg gggaaacgcc
     2761 tggtatcttt atagtcctgt cgggtttcgc cacctctgac ttgagcgtcg atttttgtga
     2821 tgctcgtcag gggggcggag cctatggaaa aacgccagca acgcggcctt tttacggttc
     2881 ctggcctttt gctggccttt tgctcacatg ttctttcctg cgttatcccc tgattctgtg
     2941 gataaccgta ttaccgcctt tgagtgagct gataccgctc gccgcagccg aacgaccgag
     3001 cgcagcgagt cagtgagcga ggaagcggaa gagcgcccaa tacgcaaacc gcctctcccc
     3061 gcgcgttggc cgattcatta atgcagctgt ggaatgtgtg tcagttaggg tgtggaaagt
     3121 ccccaggctc cccagcaggc agaagtatgc aaagcatgca tctcaattag tcagcaacca
     3181 ggtgtggaaa gtccccaggc tccccagcag gcagaagtat gcaaagcatg catctcaatt
     3241 agtcagcaac catagtcccg cccctaactc cgcccatccc gcccctaact ccgcccagtt
     3301 ccgcccattc tccgccccat ggctgactaa ttttttttat ttatgcagag gccgaggccg
     3361 cctcggcctc tgagctattc cagaagtagt gaggaggctt ttttggaggc ctaggctttt
     3421 gcaaaaagct tggacacaag acaggcttgc gagatatgtt tgagaatacc actttatccc
     3481 gcgtcaggga gaggcagtgc gtaaaaagac gcggactcat gtgaaatact ggtttttagt
     3541 gcgccagatc tctataatct cgcgcaacct attttcccct cgaacacttt ttaagccgta
     3601 gataaacagg ctgggacact tcacatgagc gaaaaataca tcgtcacctg ggacatgttg
     3661 cagatccatg cacgtaaact cgcaagccga ctgatgcctt ctgaacaatg gaaaggcatt
     3721 attgccgtaa gccgtggcgg tctgtaccgg gtgcgttact ggcgcgtgaa ctgggtattc
     3781 gtcatgtcga taccgtttgt atttccagct acgatcacga caaccagcgc gagcttaaag
     3841 tgctgaaacg cgcagaaggc gatggcgaag gcttcatcgt tattgatgac ctggtggata
     3901 ccggtggtac tgcggttgcg attcgtgaaa tgtatccaaa agcgcacttt gtcaccatct
     3961 tcgcaaaacc ggctggtcgt ccgctggttg atgactatgt tgttgatatc ccgcaagata
     4021 cctggattga acagccgtgg gatatgggcg tcgtattcgt cccgccaatc tccggtcgct
     4081 aatcttttca acgcctggca ctgccgggcg ttgttctttt taacttcagg cgggttacaa
     4141 tagtttccag taagtattct ggaggctgca tccatgacac aggcaaacct gagcgaaacc
     4201 ctgttcaaac cccgctttaa acatcctgaa acctcgacgc tagtccgccg ctttaatcac
     4261 ggcgcacaac cgcctgtgca gtcggccctt gatggtaaaa ccatccctca ctggtatcgc
     4321 atgattaacc gtctgatgtg gatctggcgc ggcattgacc cacgcgaaat cctcgacgtc
     4381 caggcacgta ttgtgatgag cgatgccgaa cgtaccgacg atgatttata cgatacggtg
     4441 attggctacc gtggcggcaa ctggatttat gagtgggccc cggatctttg tgaaggaacc
     4501 ttacttctgt ggtgtgacat aattggacaa actacctaca gagatttaaa gctctaaggt
     4561 aaatataaaa tttttaagtg tataatgtgt taaactactg attctaattg tttgtgtatt
     4621 ttagattcca acctatggaa ctgatgaatg ggagcagtgg tggaatgcct ttaatgagga
     4681 aaacctgttt tgctcagaag aaatgccatc tagtgatgat gaggctactg ctgactctca
     4741 acattctact cctccaaaaa agaagagaaa ggtagaagac cccaaggact ttccttcaga
     4801 attgctaagt tttttgagtc atgctgtgtt tagtaataga actcttgctt gctttgctat
     4861 ttacaccaca aaggaaaaag ctgcactgct atacaagaaa attatggaaa aatattctgt
     4921 aacctttata agtaggcata acagttataa tcataacata ctgttttttc ttactccaca
     4981 caggcataga gtgtctgcta ttaataacta tgctcaaaaa ttgtgtacct ttagcttttt
     5041 aatttgtaaa ggggttaata aggaatattt gatgtatagt gccttgacta gagatcataa
     5101 tcagccatac cacatttgta gaggttttac ttgctttaaa aaacctccca cacctccccc
     5161 tgaacctgaa acataaaatg aatgcaattg ttgttgttaa cttgtttatt gcagcttata
     5221 atggttacaa ataaagcaat agcatcacaa atttcacaaa taaagcattt ttttcactgc
     5281 attctagttg tggtttgtcc aaactcatca atgtatctta tcatgtctgg atcaactgga
     5341 taactcaagc taaccaaaat catcccaaac ttcccacccc ataccctatt accactgcca
     5401 attacctagt ggtttcattt actctaaacc tgtgattcct ctgaattatt ttcattttaa
     5461 agaaattgta tttgttaaat atgtactaca aacttagtag ttggaagggc taattcactc
     5521 ccaaagaaga caagatatcc ttgatctgtg gatctaccac acacaaggct acttccctga
     5581 ttagcagaac tacacaccag ggccaggggt cagatatcca ctgacctttg gatggtgcta
     5641 caagctagta ccagttgagc cagataaggt agaagaggcc aataaaggag agaacaccag
     5701 cttgttacac cctgtgagcc tgcatgggat ggatgacccg gagagagaag tgttagagtg
     5761 gaggtttgac agccgcctag catttcatca cgtggcccga gagctgcatc cggagtactt
     5821 caagaactgc tgatatcgag cttgctacaa gggactttcc gctggggact ttccagggag
     5881 gcgtggcctg ggcgggactg gggagtggcg agccctcaga tcctgcatat aagcagctgc
     5941 tttttgcctg tactgggtct ctctggttag accagatctg agcctgggag ctctctggct
     6001 aactagggaa cccactgctt aagcctcaat aaagcttgcc ttgagtgctt caagtagtgt
     6061 gtgcccgtct gttgtgtgac tctggtaact agagatccct cagacccttt tagtcagtgt
     6121 ggaaaatctc tagcagtggc gcccgaacag ggacttgaaa gcgaaaggga aaccagagga
     6181 gctctctcga cgcaggactc ggcttgctga agcgcgcacg gcaagaggcg aggggcggcg
     6241 actggtgagt acgccaaaaa ttttgactag cggaggctag aaggagagag atgggtgcga
     6301 gagcgtcagt attaagcggg ggagaattag atcgcgatgg gaaaaaattc ggttaaggcc
     6361 agggggaaag aaaaaatata aattaaaaca tatagtatgg gcaagcaggg agctagaacg
     6421 attcgcagtt aatcctggcc tgttagaaac atcagaaggc tgtagacaaa tactgggaca
     6481 gctacaacca tcccttcaga caggatcaga agaacttaga tcattatata atacagtagc
     6541 aaccctctat tgtgtgcatc aaaggataga gataaaagac accaaggaag ctttagacaa
     6601 gatagaggaa gagcaaaaca aaagtaagac caccgcacag caagcggccg gtgatcttca
     6661 gacctggacg atatatatga gggacaattg gagaagtgaa ttatataaat ataaagtagt
     6721 aaaaattgaa ccattaggag tagcacccac caaggcaaag agaagagtgg tgcagagaga
     6781 aaaaagagca gtgggaatag gagctttgtt ccttgggttc ttgggagcag caggaagcac
     6841 tatgggcgca gcgtcaatga cgctgacggt acaggccaga caattattgt ctggtatagt
     6901 gcagcagcag aacaatttgc tgagggctat tgaggcgcaa cagcatctgt tgcaactcac
     6961 agtctggggc atcaagcagc tccaggcaag aatcctggct gtggaaagat acctaaagga
     7021 tcaacagctc ctggggattt ggggttgctc tggaaaactc atttgcacca ctgctgtgcc
     7081 ttggaatgct agttggagta ataaatctct ggaacagatt tggaatcaca cgacctggat
     7141 ggagtgggac agagaaatta acaattacac aagcttaata cactccttaa ttgaagaatc
     7201 gcaaaaccag caagaaaaga atgaacaaga attattggaa ttagataaat gggcaagttt
     7261 gtggaattgg tttaacataa caaattggct gtggtatata aaattattca taatgatagt
     7321 aggaggcttg gtaggtttaa gaatagtttt tgctgtactt tctatagtga atagagttag
     7381 gcagggatat tcaccattat cgtttcagac ccacctccca accccgaggg gacccgacag
     7441 gcccgaagga atagaagaag aaggtggaga gagagacaga gacagatcca ttcgattagt
     7501 gaacggatct cgacggtcgc caaatggcag tattcatcca caattttaaa agaaaagggg
     7561 ggattggggg gtacagtgca ggggaaagaa tagtagacat aatagcaaca gacatacaaa
     7621 ctaaagaatt acaaaaacaa attacaaaaa ttcaaaattt tcgggtttat tacagggaca
     7681 gcagagatcc agtttggatc gataagcttg atatcgaatt gggtagggga ggcgcttttc
     7741 ccaaggcagt ctggagcatg cgctttagca gccccgctgg gcacttggcg ctacacaagt
     7801 ggcctctggc ctcgcacaca ttccacatcc accggtaggc gccaaccggc tccgttcttt
     7861 ggtggcccct tcgcgccacc ttctactcct cccctagtca ggaagttccc ccccgccccg
     7921 cagctcgcgt cgtgcaggac gtgacaaatg gaagtagcac gtctcactag tctcgtgcag
     7981 atggacagca ccgctgagca atggaagcgg gtaggccttt ggggcagcgg ccaatagcag
     8041 ctttgctcct tcgctttctg ggctcagagg ctgggaaggg gtgggtccgg gggcgggctc
     8101 aggggcgggc tcaggggcgg ggcgggcgcc cgaaggtcct ccggaggccc ggcattctgc
     8161 acgcttcaaa agcgcacgtc tgccgcgctg ttctcctctt cctcatctcc gggcctttcg
     8221 aattctcacg cgtcaagtgg agcaaggcag gtggacagtg gatcgccgcc accatggccc
     8281 tgccagtcac agctctgttg ttgcccctgg ctctgttgct ccatgccgcg cgacccgagc
     8341 agaagcttat ttctgaggaa gatcttgata ttcaaatgac ccagagtcca tccagcctga
     8401 gtgccagtgt tggcgacaga gtcaccatta cttgtcgagc cagccaggat gtgaacaccg
     8461 cggtggcttg gtatcaacag aagcctggaa aggctcccaa gctcctgatc tattcagctt
     8521 catttctcta ctctggggtg ccttctaggt tttcaggcag tcgatccggc acggacttta
     8581 ctctgacgat ttccagtctt caacccgaag acttcgcgac atactactgt caacagcatt
     8641 ataccacccc accaaccttt gggcagggca caaaggtcga gataaaaaga actggcagta
     8701 ctagcgggag cggcaaacca ggatccggtg agggcagcga ggttcagctt gttgagagtg
     8761 gcggcggcct cgtgcagcct ggcggaagct tgaggctttc atgcgcggcc agcgggttta
     8821 atatcaagga cacttatatc cattgggtca gacaagctcc cggaaaagga ctcgagtggg
     8881 tggcccggat ctacccaact aacggataca cccggtatgc tgactccgtc aagggcaggt
     8941 ttaccatctc cgccgataca agtaaaaaca ccgcctacct gcagatgaat tcactgcggg
     9001 cagaagatac agccgtgtac tactgctcaa ggtggggggg agatgggttt tacgctatgg
     9061 acgtctgggg gcaggggacc ctcgtaacag ttagcagcgg ctctatcctg gactacagct
     9121 tcacaggtgg cgctgggcgc gacattcccc caccgcagat tgaggaggcc tgtgagctgc
     9181 ctgagtgcca ggtggatgca ggcaataagg tctgcaacct gcagtgtaat aatcacgcat
     9241 gtggctggga tggtggcgac tgctccctca acttcaatga cccctggaag aactgcacgc
     9301 agtctctaca gtgctggaag tattttagcg acggccactg tgacagccag tgcaactcgg
     9361 ccggctgcct ctttgatggc ttcgactgcc agctcaccga gggacagtgc aaccccctgt
     9421 atgaccagta ctgcaaggac cacttcagtg atggccactg cgaccagggc tgtaacagtg
     9481 ccgaatgtga gtgggatggc ctagactgtg ctgagcatgt acccgagcgg ctggcagccg
     9541 gcaccctggt gctggtggtg ctgcttccac ccgaccagct acggaacaac tccttccact
     9601 ttctgcggga gctcagccac gtgctgcaca ccaacgtggt cttcaagcgt gatgcgcaag
     9661 gccagcagat gatcttcccg tactatggcc acgaggaaga gctgcgcaag cacccaatca
     9721 agcgctctac agtgggttgg gccacctctt cactgcttcc tggtaccagt ggtgggcgcc
     9781 agcgcaggga gctggacccc atggacatcc gtggctccat tgtctacctg gagatcgaca
     9841 accggcaatg tgtgcagtca tcctcgcagt gcttccagag tgccaccgat gtggctgcct
     9901 tcctaggtgc tcttgcgtca cttggcagcc tcaatattcc ttacaagatt gaggccgtga
     9961 agagtgagcc ggtggagcct ccgctgccct cgcagctgca cctcatgtac gtggcagcgg
    10021 ccgccttcgt gctcctgttc tttgtgggct gtggggtgct gctgtcccgc aagcgccggc
    10081 ggatgaagct gctgagcagc atcgagcagg cctgtgacat ctgccggctg aagaaactga
    10141 agtgcagcaa agaaaagccc aagtgcgcca agtgcctgaa gaacaactgg gagtgccggt
    10201 acagccccaa gaccaagaga agccccctga ccagagccca cctgaccgag gtggaaagcc
    10261 ggctggaaag actggaacag ctgtttctgc tgatcttccc acgcgaggac ctggacatga
    10321 tcctgaagat ggacagcctg caggacatca aggccctgct gaccggcctg ttcgtgcagg
    10381 acaacgtgaa caaggacgcc gtgaccgaca gactggccag cgtggaaacc gacatgcccc
    10441 tgaccctgcg gcagcacaga atcagcgcca ccagcagcag cgaggaaagc agcaacaagg
    10501 gccagcggca gctgacagtg tctgctgctg caggcggaag cggaggctct ggcggatctg
    10561 atgccctgga cgacttcgac ctggatatgc tgggcagcga cgccctggat gattttgatc
    10621 tggacatgct gggatctgac gctctggacg atttcgatct cgacatgttg ggatcagatg
    10681 cactggatga ctttgacctg gacatgctcg gatcatgaga tccttgactt gcggccgcaa
    10741 ctcccacctg caacatgcgt gactgactga ggccgcgact ctagagtcga cctgcaggca
    10801 tgcaagcttg atatcaagct tatcgataat caacctctgg attacaaaat ttgtgaaaga
    10861 ttgactggta ttcttaacta tgttgctcct tttacgctat gtggatacgc tgctttaatg
    10921 cctttgtatc atgctattgc ttcccgtatg gctttcattt tctcctcctt gtataaatcc
    10981 tggttgctgt ctctttatga ggagttgtgg cccgttgtca ggcaacgtgg cgtggtgtgc
    11041 actgtgtttg ctgacgcaac ccccactggt tggggcattg ccaccacctg tcagctcctt
    11101 tccgggactt tcgctttccc cctccctatt gccacggcgg aactcatcgc cgcctgcctt
    11161 gcccgctgct ggacaggggc tcggctgttg ggcactgaca attccgtggt gttgtcgggg
    11221 aaatcatcgt cctttccttg gctgctcgcc tgtgttgcca cctggattct gcgcgggacg
    11281 tccttctgct acgtcccttc ggccctcaat ccagcggacc ttccttcccg cggcctgctg
    11341 ccggctctgc ggcctcttcc gcgtcttcgc cttcgccctc agacgagtcg gatctccctt
    11401 tgggccgcct ccccgcat
//
